Addgene plasmid #19753: pLB2 Ubi-FLIP FF
Depositing lab: Richard Hynes. Depositing organization: Massachusetts Institute of Technology. Publication: A system for Cre-regulated RNA interference in vivo. Stern P, Astrof S, Erkeland SJ, Schustak J, Sharp PA, Hynes RO. Proc Natl Acad Sci U S A. 2008 Sep 16. 105(37):13895-900. 10.1073/pnas.0806907105 PubMed 18779577.
Backbone
  Vector backbone: LB2 FLIP
  Backbone size w/o insert (bp): 10463
  Vector type: Mammalian Expression, Mouse Targeting, Lentiviral, RNAi, Cre/Lox
  Selectable markers: Puromycin
Growth in bacteria
  Bacterial resistance: Ampicillin, 100 μg/mL
  Growth temperature: 30°C
  Growth strain: Stbl3
  Growth instructions: grow in stbl3 cells at 30oC
  Copy number: Unknown
Gene/Insert
  Gene/Insert name: oligo targeting Firefly luciferase
  Insert size (bp): 386
  Cloning method: Restriction Enzyme; 5′ cloning site NotI (not destroyed); 3′ cloning site PmeI (not destroyed)
  Sequencing primers: 5′ GFP miR primer (GCTGGAGTTCGTGACCGCC)
Terms and licenses: Academic/Nonprofit Terms; Industry Terms: Not Available to Industry
Depositor comments: Lentiviral vector that constitutively expresses puromycin-resistance and surface Thy1.1 driven by the UbiquitinC promoter. Recombines to express GFP and miR30-based RNAi. See FLIP vector protocols (PDF from this page) for more information. There are minor discrepancies between the depositor's sequence and Addgene's sequencing results. The mismatches are either coding joints or a sequencing difference between the actual and the published miR30 vector sequence.
How to cite: pLB2 Ubi-FLIP FF was a gift from Richard Hynes (Addgene plasmid # 19753 ; http://n2t.net/addgene:19753 ; RRID:Addgene_19753)
