[The description below was written by a language model from this plasmid's Addgene catalogue record and pLannotate feature annotations shown in this document.]
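Description:
pLB2 Ubi-FLIP FF is an HIV-1-based lentiviral vector for Cre-regulated RNA interference in mammalian cells and in mice. It is built on the LB2 FLIP backbone and carries a miR30-based hairpin targeting firefly luciferase. The plasmid is propagated in E. coli through a high-copy ColE1/pUC-type origin with ampicillin resistance. The viral portion comprises an RSV promoter fused to a truncated 5' LTR, the Ψ packaging signal with a gag fragment, the RRE, cPPT/CTS, a WPRE and a 3' LTR region. Together these elements support production of the genomic RNA, its Rev-dependent export and packaging, and efficient transduction. The annotation of the 3' end is fragmentary and includes nef fragments, a bGH polyadenylation signal and a second truncated LTR segment, so its exact architecture is not clear from the record.

The payload is a "FLIP" cassette driven by the human ubiquitin C promoter. In the unrecombined state the promoter reads through a forward-oriented puromycin resistance gene linked by an F2A peptide to the surface marker Thy1.1. Transduced cells can therefore be selected with puromycin or identified and sorted by Thy1.1. Downstream, in the inverted orientation, lie EGFP and the miR-30a flanking sequences that hold the luciferase-targeting oligo, cloned between NotI and PmeI. Pairs of mutually incompatible lox sites (loxN and lox5171) are arranged head-to-head around these units. Cre therefore inverts the cassette and then excises the puro-Thy1.1 segment, which locks EGFP and the miR30 hairpin in the sense orientation under the UbC promoter. Recombined cells lose Thy1.1 and puromycin resistance, and they gain GFP fluorescence together with knockdown. A hairpin against firefly luciferase would suit use as a reporter-knockdown or non-endogenous-target control, although the record does not state this purpose. The depositor notes minor sequence discrepancies at cloning junctions and within the miR30 sequence.
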