Features (pLannotate 1.2.2; 37 found; start..end, strand, type, name):
     31..83      -  misc_feature   bom (fragment): basis of mobility region from pBR322
    238..257     +  enhancer       CMV enhancer (fragment): human cytomegalovirus immediate early enhancer
    258..382     +  rep_origin     RSF ori (fragment): Plasmids containing the RSF 1030 origin of replication can be propagated in E. coli cells that contain additional plasmids with compatible origins.
    384..476     +  CDS            lacI (fragment): lac repressor; lacI; The lac repressor binds to the lac operator to inhibit transcription in E. coli. This inhibition can be relieved by adding lactose or isopropyl-β-D-thiogalactopyranoside (IPTG).
    489..510     +  protein_bind   CAP binding site: CAP binding activates transcription in the presence of cAMP. E. coli catabolite activator protein
    525..555     +  promoter       lac promoter: promoter for the E. coli lac operon
    559..581     +  protein_bind   lac operator (fragment): The lac repressor binds to the lac operator to inhibit transcription in E. coli. This inhibition can be relieved by adding lactose or isopropyl-β-D-thiogalactopyranoside (IPTG). lac repressor encoded by lacI
    641..862     +  promoter       RSV promoter: Rous sarcoma virus enhancer/promoter
    869..1049    +  LTR            5' LTR (truncated): truncated 5' long terminal repeat (LTR) from HIV-1
   1096..1221    +  misc_feature   HIV-1 Ψ: packaging signal of human immunodeficiency virus type 1
   1205..1543    +  CDS            HIV-1 gag (fragment): gag protein from human immunodeficiency virus 1; gag
   1720..1953    +  misc_feature   RRE: The Rev response element (RRE) of HIV-1 allows for Rev-dependent mRNA export from the nucleus to the cytoplasm.
   2330..2430    +  CDS            Rev (fragment): human immunodeficiency virus 1 (HIV-1) Rev protein; rev; enhances nuclear export of unspliced and incompletely spliced viral mRNAs
   2480..2597    +  misc_feature   cPPT/CTS: central polypurine tract and central termination sequence of HIV-1
   3054..4264    +  promoter       UbC promoter: human ubiquitin C promoter
   4305..4338    +  protein_bind   loxN: Cre-mediated recombination occurs in the 8-bp core sequence (GTATACCT). loxN sites are compatible with each other, but incompatible with loxP or lox2272 sites. Cre recombinase
   4355..4951    +  CDS            PuroR (fragment): puromycin N-acetyltransferase; pac from Streptomyces; confers resistance to puromycin
   4982..5047    +  CDS            F2A: 2A peptide from foot-and-mouth disease virus polyprotein Eukaryotic ribosomes fail to insert a peptide bond between the Gly and Pro residues, yielding separate polypeptides.
   5048..5536    +  CDS            Thy1.1: mouse GPI-anchored cell surface glycoprotein of the immunoglobulin superfamily This allele of Thy1 is also known as CD90.1.
   5547..5580    +  protein_bind   lox5171: Cre-mediated recombination occurs in the 8-bp core sequence (GTACACAT). lox5171 sites are compatible with each other, but incompatible with loxP or loxN sites (Lee and Saito, 1988). Cre recombinase
   5610..5722    -  ncRNA          3' miR-30a: sequence downstream of the 71-nt precursor of the human miR-30a microRNA (Zeng et al., 2002) miRNA
   5833..5926    -  ncRNA          5' miR-30a: sequence upstream of the 71-nt precursor of the human miR-30a microRNA (Zeng et al., 2002) miRNA
   5979..6695    -  CDS            EGFP: EGFP is a basic (constitutively fluorescent) green fluorescent protein published in 1996, derived from Aequorea victoria. It is reported to be a rapidly-maturing weak dimer with moderate acid sensitivity.
   6709..6742    -  protein_bind   loxN: Cre-mediated recombination occurs in the 8-bp core sequence (GTATACCT). loxN sites are compatible with each other, but incompatible with loxP or lox2272 sites. Cre recombinase
   6789..6822    -  protein_bind   lox5171: Cre-mediated recombination occurs in the 8-bp core sequence (GTACACAT). lox5171 sites are compatible with each other, but incompatible with loxP or loxN sites (Lee and Saito, 1988). Cre recombinase
   6855..6878    +  misc_feature   MCS (fragment): pBluescript multiple cloning site
   6878..7466    +  misc_feature   WPRE: woodchuck hepatitis virus posttranscriptional regulatory element
   7467..7486    +  misc_feature   MCS (fragment): pBluescript multiple cloning site
   7488..7610    +  CDS            nef (fragment): NEF_HV1Z2 - Experimental evidence at protein level: Swiss-Prot protein existence level 1. Extracellular Nef protein targets CD4(+) T-lymphocytes for apoptosis by interacting with CXCR4 surface receptors. From Human immunodeficiency virus type 1 group M subtype D (isolate Z2/CDC-Z34) (HIV-1).
   8422..8502    +  CDS            nef (fragment): NEF_HV1Z2 - Experimental evidence at protein level: Swiss-Prot protein existence level 1. Extracellular Nef protein targets CD4(+) T-lymphocytes for apoptosis by interacting with CXCR4 surface receptors. From Human immunodeficiency virus type 1 group M subtype D (isolate Z2/CDC-Z34) (HIV-1).
   8504..8525    +  LTR            3' LTR (fragment): 3' long terminal repeat (LTR) from HIV-1
   8544..8604    +  ncRNA          mir-TAR: Accession: RF00250 - Trans-activation response element (TAR)
   8629..8836    +  polyA_signal   bGH poly(A) signal: bovine growth hormone polyadenylation signal
   8855..9035    +  LTR            5' LTR (truncated): truncated 5' long terminal repeat (LTR) from HIV-1
   9097..9685    -  rep_origin     ori: high-copy-number ColE1/pMB1/pBR322/pUC origin of replication
   9856..10716   -  CDS            AmpR: β-lactamase; bla; confers resistance to ampicillin, carbenicillin, and related antibiotics
  10717..10821   -  promoter       AmpR promoter: bla
>Addgene plasmid #19753 | pLB2 Ubi-FLIP FF | depositor full sequence | sequence record 9360 | Author sequence
GTCGACGGATCGGGAGATCTCCCGATCCCCTATGGTGCACTCTCAGTACAATCTGCTCTGATGCCGCATA
GTTAAGCCAGTATCTGCTCCCTGCTTGTGTGTTGGAGGTCGCTGAGTAGTGCGCGAGCAAAATTTAAGCT
ACAACAAGGCAAGGCTTGACCGACAATTGCATGAAGAATCTGCTTAGGGTTAGGCGTTTTGCGCTGCTTC
GCGATGTACGGGCCAGATATACGCGTTGACATTGATTATTGACTAGTCATGTTCTTTCCTGCGTTATCCC
CTGATTCTGTGGATAACCGTATTACCGCCTTTGAGTGAGCTGATACCGCTCGCCGCAGCCGAACGACCGA
GCGCAGCGAGTCAGTGAGCGAGGAAGCGGAAGAGCGCCCAATACGCAAACCGCCTCTCCCCGCGCGTTGG
CCGATTCATTAATGCAGCTGGCACGACAGGTTTCCCGACTGGAAAGCGGGCAGTGAGCGCAACGCAATTA
ATGTGAGTTAGCTCACTCATTAGGCACCCCAGGCTTTACACTTTATGCTTCCGGCTCGTATGTTGTGTGG
AATTGTGAGCGGATAACAATTTCACACAGGAAACAGCTATGACCATGATTACGCCAAGCGCGCAATTAAC
CCTAGCTTAATGTAGTCTTATGCAATACTCTTGTAGTCTTGCAACATGGTAACGATGAGTTAGCAACATG
CCTTACAAGGAGAGAAAAAGCACCGTGCATGCCGATTGGTGGAAGTAAGGTGGTACGATCGTGCCTTATT
AGGAAGGCAACAGACGGGTCTGACATGGATTGGACGAACCACTGAATTGCCGCATTGCAGAGATATTGTA
TTTAAGTGCCTAGCTCGATACAATAAACGGGTCTCTCTGGTTAGACCAGATCTGAGCCTGGGAGCTCTCT
GGCTAACTAGGGAACCCACTGCTTAAGCCTCAATAAAGCTTGCCTTGAGTGCTTCAAGTAGTGTGTGCCC
GTCTGTTGTGTGACTCTGGTAACTAGAGATCCCTCAGACCCTTTTAGTCAGTGTGGAAAATCTCTAGCAG
TGGCGCCCGAACAGGGACTTGAAAGCGAAAGGGAAACCAGAGGAGCTCTCTCGACGCAGGACTCGGCTTG
CTGAAGCGCGCACGGCAAGAGGCGAGGGGCGGCGACTGGTGAGTACGCCAAAAATTTTGACTAGCGGAGG
CTAGAAGGAGAGAGATGGGTGCGAGAGCGTCAGTATTAAGCGGGGGAGAATTAGATCGCGATGGGAAAAA
ATTCGGTTAAGGCCAGGGGGAAAGAAAAAATATAAATTAAAACATATAGTATGGGCAAGCAGGGAGCTAG
AACGATTCGCAGTTAATCCTGGCCTGTTAGAAACATCAGAAGGCTGTAGACAAATACTGGGACAGCTACA
ACCATCCCTTCAGACAGGATCAGAAGAACTTAGATCATTATATAATACAGTAGCAACCCTCTATTGTGTG
CATCAAAGGATAGAGATAAAAGACACCAAGGAAGCTTTAGACAAGATAGAGGAAGAGCAAAACAAAAGTA
AGACCACCGCACAGCAAGCGGCCGGCCGCGCTGATCTTCAGACCTGGAGGAGGAGATATGAGGGACAATT
GGAGAAGTGAATTATATAAATATAAAGTAGTAAAAATTGAACCATTAGGAGTAGCACCCACCAAGGCAAA
GAGAAGAGTGGTGCAGAGAGAAAAAAGAGCAGTGGGAATAGGAGCTTTGTTCCTTGGGTTCTTGGGAGCA
GCAGGAAGCACTATGGGCGCAGCGTCAATGACGCTGACGGTACAGGCCAGACAATTATTGTCTGGTATAG
TGCAGCAGCAGAACAATTTGCTGAGGGCTATTGAGGCGCAACAGCATCTGTTGCAACTCACAGTCTGGGG
CATCAAGCAGCTCCAGGCAAGAATCCTGGCTGTGGAAAGATACCTAAAGGATCAACAGCTCCTGGGGATT
TGGGGTTGCTCTGGAAAACTCATTTGCACCACTGCTGTGCCTTGGAATGCTAGTTGGAGTAATAAATCTC
TGGAACAGATTTGGAATCACACGACCTGGATGGAGTGGGACAGAGAAATTAACAATTACACAAGCTTAAT
ACACTCCTTAATTGAAGAATCGCAAAACCAGCAAGAAAAGAATGAACAAGAATTATTGGAATTAGATAAA
TGGGCAAGTTTGTGGAATTGGTTTAACATAACAAATTGGCTGTGGTATATAAAATTATTCATAATGATAG
TAGGAGGCTTGGTAGGTTTAAGAATAGTTTTTGCTGTACTTTCTATAGTGAATAGAGTTAGGCAGGGATA
TTCACCATTATCGTTTCAGACCCACCTCCCAACCCCGAGGGGACCCGACAGGCCCGAAGGAATAGAAGAA
GAAGGTGGAGAGAGAGACAGAGACAGATCCATTCGATTAGTGAACGGATCGGCACTGCGTGCGCCAATTC
TGCAGACAAATGGCAGTATTCATCCACAATTTTAAAAGAAAAGGGGGGATTGGGGGGTACAGTGCAGGGG
AAAGAATAGTAGACATAATAGCAACAGACATACAAACTAAAGAATTACAAAAACAAATTACAAAAATTCA
AAATTTTCGGGTTTATTACAGGGACAGCAGAGATCCAGTTTGGTTAGTACCGGGCCCGGTGCTTTGCTCT
GAGCCAGCCCACCAGTTTGGAATGACTCCTTTTTATGACTTGAATTTTCAAGTATAAAGTCTAGTGCTAA
ATTTAATTTGAACAACTGTATAGTTTTTGCTGGTTGGGGGAAGGAAAAAAAATGGTGGCAGTGTTTTTTT
CAGAATTAGAAGTGAAATGAAAACTTGTTGTGTGTGAGGATTTCTAATGACATGTGGTGGTTGCATACTG
AGTGAAGCCGGTGAGCATTCTGCCATGTCACCCCCTCGTGCTCAGTAATGTACTTTACAGAAATCCTAAA
CTCAAAAGATTGATATAAACCATGCTTCTTGTGTATATCCGGTCTCTTCTCTGGGTAGTCTCACTCAGCC
TGCATTTCTGCCAGGGCCCGCTCTAGATCTAGACGGTTGATCTGGCCTCCGCGCCGGGTTTTGGCGCCTC
CCGCGGGCGCCCCCCTCCTCACGGCGAGCGCTGCCACGTCAGACGAAGGGCGCAGGAGCGTTCCTGATCC
TTCCGCCCGGACGCTCAGGACAGCGGCCCGCTGCTCATAAGACTCGGCCTTAGAACCCCAGTATCAGCAG
AAGGACATTTTAGGACGGGACTTGGGTGACTCTAGGGCACTGGTTTTCTTTCCAGAGAGCGGAACAGGCG
AGGAAAAGTAGTCCCTTCTCGGCGATTCTGCGGAGGGATCTCCGTGGGGCGGTGAACGCCGATGATTATA
TAAGGACGCGCCGGGTGTGGCACAGCTAGTTCCGTCGCAGCCGGGATTTGGGTCGCGGTTCTTGTTTGTG
GATCGCTGTGATCGTCACTTGGTGAGTTGCGGGCTGCTGGGCTGGCCGGGGCTTTCGTGGCCGCCGGGCC
GCTCGGTGGGACGGAAGCGTGTGGAGAGACCGCCAAGGGCTGTAGTCTGGGTCCGCGAGCAAGGTTGCCC
TGAACTGGGGGTTGGGGGGAGCGCACAAAATGGCGGCTGTTCCCGAGTCTTGAATGGAAGACGCTTGTAA
GGCGGGCTGTGAGGTCGTTGAAACAAGGTGGGGGGCATGGTGGGCGGCAAGAACCCAAGGTCTTGAGGCC
TTCGCTAATGCGGGAAAGCTCTTATTCGGGTGAGATGGGCTGGGGCACCATCTGGGGACCCTGACGTGAA
GTTTGTCACTGACTGGAGAACTCGGGTTTGTCGTCTGGTTGCGGGGGCGGCAGTTATGCGGTGCCGTTGG
GCAGTGCACCCGTACCTTTGGGAGCGCGCGCCTCGTCGTGTCGTGACGTCACCCGTTCTGTTGGCTTATA
ATGCAGGGTGGGGCCACCTGCCGGTAGGTGTGCGGTAGGCTTTTCTCCGTCGCAGGACGCAGGGTTCGGG
CCTAGGGTAGGCTCTCCTGAATCGACAGGCGCCGGACCTCTGGTGAGGGGAGGGATAAGTGAGGCGTCAG
TTTCTTTGGTCGGTTTTATGTACCTATCTTCTTAAGTAGCTGAAGCTCCGGTTTTGAACTATGCGCTCGG
GGTTGGCGAGTGTGTTTTGTGAAGTTTTTTAGGCACCTTTTGAAATGTAATCATTTGGGTCAATATGTAA
TTTTCAGTGTTAGACTAGTAAATTGTCCGCTAAATTCTGGCCGTTTTTGGCTTTTTTGTTAGACGAAGTA
CGCGCTAGCCGTTAATAAGCCTCGATGCGGATCCATAACTTCGTATAGGATACCTTATACGAAGTTATCT
CAGGTACCGCCACCATGACCGAGTACAAGCCCACGGTGCGCCTCGCCACCCGCGACGACGTCCCCAGGGC
CGTACGCACCCTCGCCGCCGCGTTCGCCGACTACCCCGCCACGCGCCACACCGTCGATCCGGACCGCCAC
ATCGAGCGGGTCACCGAGCTGCAAGAACTCTTCCTCACGCGCGTCGGGCTCGACATCGGCAAGGTGTGGG
TCGCGGACGACGGCGCCGCGGTGGCGGTCTGGACCACGCCGGAGAGCGTCGAAGCGGGGGCGGTGTTCGC
CGAGATCGGCCCGCGCATGGCCGAGTTGAGCGGTTCCCGGCTGGCCGCGCAGCAACAGATGGAAGGCCTC
CTGGCGCCGCACCGGCCCAAGGAGCCCGCGTGGTTCCTGGCCACCGTCGGCGTCTCGCCCGACCACCAGG
GCAAGGGTCTGGGCAGCGCCGTCGTGCTCCCCGGAGTGGAGGCGGCCGAGCGCGCCGGGGTGCCCGCCTT
CCTGGAGACCTCCGCGCCCCGCAACCTCCCCTTCTACGAGCGGCTCGGCTTCACCGTCACCGCCGACGTC
GAGGTGCCCGAAGGACCGCGCACCTGGTGCATGACCCGCAAGCCCGGTGCCCTGTACAAGAAACAGAAAA
TTGTGGCACCAGTGAAACAGACTTTGAATTTTGACCTTCTCAAGTTGGCGGGAGACGTCGAGTCCAACCC
TGGGCCCATGAACCCAGCCATCAGCGTCGCTCTCCTGCTCTCAGTCTTGCAGGTGTCCCGAGGGCAGAAG
GTGACCAGCCTGACAGCCTGCCTGGTGAACCAAAACCTTCGCCTGGACTGCCGCCATGAGAATAACACCA
AGGATAACTCCATCCAGCATGAGTTCAGCCTGACCCGAGAGAAGAGGAAGCACGTGCTCTCAGGCACCCT
CGGGATACCCGAGCACACGTACCGCTCCCGCGTCACCCTCTCCAACCAGCCCTATATCAAGGTCCTTACC
CTAGCCAACTTCACCACCAAGGATGAGGGCGACTACTTTTGTGAGCTTCGAGTCTCGGGCGCGAATCCCA
TGAGCTCCAATAAAAGTATCAGTGTGTATAGAGACAAACTGGTCAAGTGTGGCGGCATAAGCCTGCTGGT
TCAGAACACATCCTGGATGCTGCTGCTGCTGCTTTCCCTCTCCCTCCTCCAAGCCCTGGACTTCATTTCT
CTGTGATCTAGAAGCCATAACTTCGTATAGTACACATTATACGAAGTTATGTTTAAACGCATTAGTCTTC
CAATTGAAAAAAGTGATTTAATTTATACCATTTTAATTCAGCTTTGTAAAAATGTATCAAAGAGATAGCA
AGGTATTCAGTTTTAGTAAACAAGATAATTGCTCCTAAAGTAGCCCCTTGAATTCCGAGGCAGTAGGCAG
GCTCCCGCTGAATTGGAATCCTACATCTGTGGCTTCACTAGGATTCCAATTCACGGGAGCTCGCTCACTG
TCAACAGCAATATACCTTCTCGAGCCTTCTGTTGGGTTAACCTGAAGAAGTAATCCCAGCAAGTGTTTCC
AAGATGTGCAGGCAACGATTCTGTAAAGTACTGAAGCCTCATTCAAACATAGTATATGTGCTGCCGAAGC
GAGCACTTAACAAGGCTTGCGGCCGCTACTTGTACAGCTCGTCCATGCCGAGAGTGATCCCGGCGGCGGT
CACGAACTCCAGCAGGACCATGTGATCGCGCTTCTCGTTGGGGTCTTTGCTCAGGGCGGACTGGGTGCTC
AGGTAGTGGTTGTCGGGCAGCAGCACGGGGCCGTCGCCGATGGGGGTGTTCTGCTGGTAGTGGTCGGCGA
GCTGCACGCTGCCGTCCTCGATGTTGTGGCGGATCTTGAAGTTCACCTTGATGCCGTTCTTCTGCTTGTC
GGCCATGATATAGACGTTGTGGCTGTTGTAGTTGTACTCCAGCTTGTGCCCCAGGATGTTGCCGTCCTCC
TTGAAGTCGATGCCCTTCAGCTCGATGCGGTTCACCAGGGTGTCGCCCTCGAACTTCACCTCGGCGCGGG
TCTTGTAGTTGCCGTCGTCCTTGAAGAAGATGGTGCGCTCCTGGACGTAGCCTTCGGGCATGGCGGACTT
GAAGAAGTCGTGCTGCTTCATGTGGTCGGGGTAGCGGCTGAAGCACTGCACGCCGTAGGTCAGGGTGGTC
ACGAGGGTGGGCCAGGGCACGGGCAGCTTGCCGGTGGTGCAGATGAACTTCAGGGTCAGCTTGCCGTAGG
TGGCATCGCCCTCGCCCTCGCCGGACACGCTGAACTTGTGGCCGTTTACGTCGCCGTCCAGCTCGACCAG
GATGGGCACCACCCCGGTGAACAGCTCCTCGCCCTTGCTCACCATGGTGGCGACCGGTATAACTTCGTAT
AAGGTATCCTATACGAAGTTATCCATTCAGGCTGTGCTAGCATCAATGGCATGGCACAAAGCTTAGCCAT
AACTTCGTATAATGTGTACTATACGAAGTTATCCCTGTTTAAGGGTTCCGGTTCCACTAGGTACAATTCG
ATATCAAGCTTATCGATAATCAACCTCTGGATTACAAAATTTGTGAAAGATTGACTGGTATTCTTAACTA
TGTTGCTCCTTTTACGCTATGTGGATACGCTGCTTTAATGCCTTTGTATCATGCTATTGCTTCCCGTATG
GCTTTCATTTTCTCCTCCTTGTATAAATCCTGGTTGCTGTCTCTTTATGAGGAGTTGTGGCCCGTTGTCA
GGCAACGTGGCGTGGTGTGCACTGTGTTTGCTGACGCAACCCCCACTGGTTGGGGCATTGCCACCACCTG
TCAGCTCCTTTCCGGGACTTTCGCTTTCCCCCTCCCTATTGCCACGGCGGAACTCATCGCCGCCTGCCTT
GCCCGCTGCTGGACAGGGGCTCGGCTGTTGGGCACTGACAATTCCGTGGTGTTGTCGGGGAAATCATCGT
CCTTTCCTTGGCTGCTCGCCTGTGTTGCCACCTGGATTCTGCGCGGGACGTCCTTCTGCTACGTCCCTTC
GGCCCTCAATCCAGCGGACCTTCCTTCCCGCGGCCTGCTGCCGGCTCTGCGGCCTCTTCCGCGTCTTCGC
CTTCGCCCTCAGACGAGTCGGATCTCCCTTTGGGCCGCCTCCCCGCATCGATACCGTCGACCTCGATCGA
GACCTAGAAAAACATGGAGCAATCACAAGTAGCAATACAGCAGCTACCAATGCTGATTGTGCCTGGCTAG
AAGCACAAGAGGAGGAGGAGGTGGGTTTTCCAGTCACACCTCAGGTACCAAGCATGGGGTAAAGTACTGT
TCTCATCACATCATATCAAGGTTATATACCATCAATATTGCCACAGATGTTACTTAGCCTTTTAATATTT
CTCTAATTTAGTGTATATGCAATGATAGTTCTCTGATTTCTGAGATTGAGTTTCTCATGTGTAATGATTA
TTTAGAGTTTCTCTTTCATCTGTTCAAATTTTTGTCTAGTTTTATTTTTTACTGATTTGTAAGACTTCTT
TTTATAATCTGCATATTACAATTCTCTTTACTGGGGTGTTGCAAATATTTTCTGTCATTCTATGGCCTGA
CTTTTCTTAATGGTTTTTTAATTTTAAAAATAAGTCTTAATATTCATGCAATCTAATTAACAATCTTTTC
TTTGTGGTTAGGACTTTGAGTCATAAGAAATTTTTCTCTACACTGAAGTCATGATGGCATGCTTCTATAT
TATTTTCTAAAAGATTTAAAGTTTTGCCTTCTCCATTTAGACTTATAATTCACTGGAATTTTTTTGTGTG
TATGGTATGACATATGGGTTCCCTTTTATTTTTTACATATAAATATATTTCCCTGTTTTTCTAAAAAAGA
AAAAGATCATCATTTTCCCATTGTAAAATGCCATATTTTTTTCATAGGTCACTTACATATATCAATGGGT
CTGTTTCTGAGCTCTACTCTATTTTATCAGCCTCACTGTCTATCCCCACACATCTCATGCTTTGCTCTAA
ATCTTGATATTTAGTGGAACATTCTTTCCCATTTTGTTCTACAAGAATATTTTTGTTATTGTCTTTTGGG
CTTCTATATACATTTTAGAATGAGGTTGGCAAGGTACCTTTAAGACCAATGACTTACAAGGCAGCTGTAG
ATCTTAGCCACTTTTTAAAAGAAAAGGGGGGACTGGAAGGGCTAATTCACTCCCAGCTGCTTTTTGCCTG
TACTGGGTCTCTCTGGTTAGACCAGATCTGAGCCTGGGAGCTCTCTGGCTAACTAGGGAACCCACTGCTT
AAGCCTCATAAAGCTCGACTGTGCCTTCTAGTTGCCAGCCATCTGTTGTTTGCCCCTCCCCCGTGCCTTC
CTTGACCCTGGAAGGTGCCACTCCCACTGTCCTTTCCTAATAAAATGAGGAAATTGCATCGCATTGTCTG
AGTAGGTGTCATTCTATTCTGGGGGGTGGGGTGGGGCAGGACAGCAAGGGGGAGGATTGGGAAGACAATA
GCAGGCATGCTGGGGATGCGGTCCGGACTGTACTGGGTCTCTCTGGTTAGACCAGATCTGAGCCTGGGAG
CTCTCTGGCTAACTAGGGAACCCACTGCTTAAGCCTCAATAAAGCTTGCCTTGAGTGCTTCAAGTAGTGT
GTGCCCGTCTGTTGTGTGACTCTGGTAACTAGAGATCCCTCAGACCCTTTTAGTCAGTGTGGAAAATCTC
TAGCAGCATGTGAGCAAAAGGCCAGCAAAAGGCCAGGAACCGTAAAAAGGCCGCGTTGCTGGCGTTTTTC
CATAGGCTCCGCCCCCCTGACGAGCATCACAAAAATCGACGCTCAAGTCAGAGGTGGCGAAACCCGACAG
GACTATAAAGATACCAGGCGTTTCCCCCTGGAAGCTCCCTCGTGCGCTCTCCTGTTCCGACCCTGCCGCT
TACCGGATACCTGTCCGCCTTTCTCCCTTCGGGAAGCGTGGCGCTTTCTCATAGCTCACGCTGTAGGTAT
CTCAGTTCGGTGTAGGTCGTTCGCTCCAAGCTGGGCTGTGTGCACGAACCCCCCGTTCAGCCCGACCGCT
GCGCCTTATCCGGTAACTATCGTCTTGAGTCCAACCCGGTAAGACACGACTTATCGCCACTGGCAGCAGC
CACTGGTAACAGGATTAGCAGAGCGAGGTATGTAGGCGGTGCTACAGAGTTCTTGAAGTGGTGGCCTAAC
TACGGCTACACTAGAAGAACAGTATTTGGTATCTGCGCTCTGCTGAAGCCAGTTACCTTCGGAAAAAGAG
TTGGTAGCTCTTGATCCGGCAAACAAACCACCGCTGGTAGCGGTGGTTTTTTTGTTTGCAAGCAGCAGAT
TACGCGCAGAAAAAAAGGATCTCAAGAAGATCCTTTGATCTTTTCTACGGGGTCTGACGCTCAGTGGAAC
GAAAACTCACGTTAAGGGATTTTGGTCATGAGATTATCAAAAAGGATCTTCACCTAGATCCTTTTAAATT
AAAAATGAAGTTTTAAATCAATCTAAAGTATATATGAGTAAACTTGGTCTGACAGTTACCAATGCTTAAT
CAGTGAGGCACCTATCTCAGCGATCTGTCTATTTCGTTCATCCATAGTTGCCTGACTCCCCGTCGTGTAG
ATAACTACGATACGGGAGGGCTTACCATCTGGCCCCAGTGCTGCAATGATACCGCGAGACCCACGCTCAC
CGGCTCCAGATTTATCAGCAATAAACCAGCCAGCCGGAAGGGCCGAGCGCAGAAGTGGTCCTGCAACTTT
ATCCGCCTCCATCCAGTCTATTAATTGTTGCCGGGAAGCTAGAGTAAGTAGTTCGCCAGTTAATAGTTTG
CGCAACGTTGTTGCCATTGCTACAGGCATCGTGGTGTCACGCTCGTCGTTTGGTATGGCTTCATTCAGCT
CCGGTTCCCAACGATCAAGGCGAGTTACATGATCCCCCATGTTGTGCAAAAAAGCGGTTAGCTCCTTCGG
TCCTCCGATCGTTGTCAGAAGTAAGTTGGCCGCAGTGTTATCACTCATGGTTATGGCAGCACTGCATAAT
TCTCTTACTGTCATGCCATCCGTAAGATGCTTTTCTGTGACTGGTGAGTACTCAACCAAGTCATTCTGAG
AATAGTGTATGCGGCGACCGAGTTGCTCTTGCCCGGCGTCAATACGGGATAATACCGCGCCACATAGCAG
AACTTTAAAAGTGCTCATCATTGGAAAACGTTCTTCGGGGCGAAAACTCTCAAGGATCTTACCGCTGTTG
AGATCCAGTTCGATGTAACCCACTCGTGCACCCAACTGATCTTCAGCATCTTTTACTTTCACCAGCGTTT
CTGGGTGAGCAAAAACAGGAAGGCAAAATGCCGCAAAAAAGGGAATAAGGGCGACACGGAAATGTTGAAT
ACTCATACTCTTCCTTTTTCAATATTATTGAAGCATTTATCAGGGTTATTGTCTCATGAGCGGATACATA
TTTGAATGTATTTAGAAAAATAAACAAATAGGGGTTCCGCGCACATTTCCCCGAAAAGTGCCACCTGAC
