>Addgene plasmid #19753 | pLB2 Ubi-FLIP FF | addgene partial sequence | sequence record 25434 | 19753 with EGFP-C
CTGTACAAGTAGCGGCCGCAAGCCTTGTTAAGTGCTCGCTTCGGCAGCACATATACTATGTTGAATGAGG
CTTCAGTACTTTACAGAATCGTTGCCTGCACATCTTGGAAACACTTGCTGGGATTACTTCTTCAGGTTAA
CCCAACAGAAGGCTCGAGAAGGTATATTGCTGTTGACAGTGAGCGAGCTCCCGTGAATTGGAATCCTAGT
GAAGCCACAGATGTAGGATTCCAATTCAGCGGGAGCCTGCCTACTGCCTCGGAATTCAAGGGGCTACTTT
AGGAGCAATTATCTTGTTTACTAAAACTGAATACCTTGCTATCTCTTTGATACATTTTTACAAAGCTGAA
TTAAAATGGTATAAATTAAATCACTTTTTTCAATTGGAAGACTAATGCGTTTAAACATAACTTCGTATAA
TGTGTACTATACGAAGTTATGGCTTCTAGACTCCAGAGAAATGAAGTCCAGGGCTTGGAGGAGGGAGAGG
GAAAGCAGCAGCAGCAGCATCCAGGATGTGTTCTGAACCAGCAGGCTTATGCCGCCACACTTGACCAGCT
TGTCTCTATACACACTGATACTTTTATTGGAGCTCATGGGATTCGCGCCCGAGACGCGAAGCTCACAAAA
GTAGTCGCCCTCATCCTTGGTGGTGAAGTTGGCTAGGGTAAGGACCTTGATATAGGGCTGGTTGGAGAGG
GTGACGCGGGAGCGGTACGTGTGCTC
